Addgene plasmid #117552: pEPOR1CB0113
Purpose: Level 1 Golden Gate Cassette: eSaCas9 expression cassette for dicotyledonous plants
Depositing lab: Nicola Patron. Depositing organization: Earlham Institute. Publication: Comparison of efficiency and specificity of CRISPR-associated (Cas) nucleases in plants: An expanded toolkit for precision genome engineering. Raitskin O, Schudoma C, West A, Patron NJ. PLoS One. 2019 Feb 27;14(2):e0211598. doi: 10.1371/journal.pone.0211598. eCollection 2019. PubMed 30811422.
Backbone
  Vector backbone: pICH47742
  Vector type: Plant Expression
Growth in bacteria
  Bacterial resistance: Ampicillin, 100 μg/mL
  Growth temperature: 37°C
  Growth strain: DH5alpha
  Copy number: High Copy
Gene/Insert
  Gene/Insert name: 2x35S+5'UTR OMEGA (pICH51288) + eSaCas9 (no stop codon) (pEPOR0SP0012) + YFP (pICSL50005) + Nos (pICH41421)
  Species: Synthetic
  Promoter: 2x35S+5'UTR OMEGA (pICH51288)
  Cloning method: Restriction Enzyme; 5′ cloning site BsaI (destroyed during cloning); 3′ cloning site BsaI (destroyed during cloning)
Terms and licenses: Academic/Nonprofit Terms; Industry Terms: Not Available to Industry
Depositor comments: Promoter/5'UTR: 2x35S+5'UTR OMEGA (pICH51288) +CDS: eSaCas9 (no stop codon) (pEPOR0SP0012) +c-terminal tag: YFP (pICSL50005) +3'UTR/terminator: Nos (pICH41421) Please visit https://www.biorxiv.org/content/early/2018/09/20/422766 for BioRxiv preprint
How to cite: pEPOR1CB0113 was a gift from Nicola Patron (Addgene plasmid # 117552 ; http://n2t.net/addgene:117552 ; RRID:Addgene_117552)
