[The description below was written by a language model from this plasmid's Addgene catalogue record and pLannotate feature annotations shown in this document.]
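Description:
pEPOR1CB0113 is a Level 1 Golden Gate (MoClo-style) plant expression cassette built in the pICH47742 acceptor backbone, carrying a single transcriptional unit for expressing eSaCas9, an enhanced variant of the Staphylococcus aureus Cas9 nuclease, in dicotyledonous plants. The backbone is a binary-type vector: the annotated sequence shows nopaline-type left and right T-DNA border repeats flanking the cassette, a high-copy ColE1/pUC-type origin for propagation in E. coli, and the broad-host-range incP oriV with its trfA replication initiator, which together support maintenance in Agrobacterium. Bacterial selection is by ampicillin through the β-lactamase gene. No plant selectable marker is annotated within the T-DNA.

The cassette was assembled from four standard parts by BsaI-mediated cloning, which destroyed the BsaI sites. Transcription is driven by the CaMV 35S promoter with a duplicated enhancer, followed by the tobacco mosaic virus Ω 5' leader, a translational enhancer. The eSaCas9 coding sequence lacks a stop codon and is fused in frame to a C-terminal YFP, so nuclease accumulation and localisation can be followed by fluorescence. The feature table also detects a nucleoplasmin bipartite nuclear localisation signal and HA epitope repeats between the Cas9 and YFP sequences. The nopaline synthase terminator supplies the 3' end and polyadenylation signal.

As a Level 1 module, the unit is typically combined with guide RNA cassettes, and usually a selection cassette, in higher-level multigene assemblies, although the borders could also permit direct transient delivery. It comes from a toolkit built to compare the efficiency and specificity of different Cas nucleases for plant genome engineering.
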