Features (pLannotate 1.2.2; 17 found; start..end, strand, type, name):
     42..66      +  misc_feature   RB T-DNA repeat: right border repeat from nopaline C58 T-DNA
    178..198     -  CDS            TetR (fragment): tetracycline resistance regulatory protein; tetR
    225..1370    -  CDS            trfA: TRFA_ECOLX - Experimental evidence at protein level: Swiss-Prot protein existence level 1. Also involved in plasmid copy number control, promoting intermolecular coupling of protein bound iterons at oriV, which inhibits replication initiation. From Escherichia coli.
   1706..2294    -  rep_origin     ori: high-copy-number ColE1/pMB1/pBR322/pUC origin of replication
   2465..3325    -  CDS            AmpR: β-lactamase; bla; confers resistance to ampicillin, carbenicillin, and related antibiotics
   3326..3430    -  promoter       AmpR promoter: bla
   3517..4148    -  rep_origin     oriV: incP origin of replication
   4240..4264    +  misc_feature   LB T-DNA repeat: left border repeat from nopaline C58 T-DNA
   4450..5126    +  promoter       CaMV 35S promoter (enhanced): cauliflower mosaic virus 35S promoter with a duplicated enhancer region
   5151..5204    +  misc_feature   TMV Ω: translational enhancer from the tobacco mosaic virus 5'-leader sequence (Gallie et al., 1988)
   5264..8419    +  CDS            cas9: CAS9_STAAU - Experimental evidence at protein level: Swiss-Prot protein existence level 1. CRISPR (clustered regularly interspaced short palindromic repeat) is an adaptive immune system that provides protection against mobile genetic elements (viruses, transposable elements and conjugative plasmids). CRISPR clusters contain spacers, sequences complementary to antecedent mobile elements, and target invading nucleic acids. CRISPR clusters are transcribed and processed into CRISPR RNA (crRNA). In type II CRISPR systems correct processing of pre-crRNA requires a trans- encoded small RNA (tracrRNA)
   8420..8467    +  CDS            nucleoplasmin NLS: bipartite nuclear localization signal from nucleoplasmin
   8474..8490    +  CDS            3xHA (fragment): three tandem HA epitope tags
   8501..8517    +  CDS            3xHA (fragment): three tandem HA epitope tags
   8528..8554    +  CDS            3xHA (fragment): three tandem HA epitope tags
   8561..9277    +  CDS            EYFP: EYFP is a basic (constitutively fluorescent) green/yellow fluorescent protein published in 1996, derived from Aequorea victoria. It is reported to be a very rapidly-maturing weak dimer with high acid sensitivity.
   9293..9545    +  terminator     NOS terminator: nopaline synthase terminator and poly(A) signal
>Addgene plasmid #117552 | pEPOR1CB0113 | addgene full sequence | sequence record 228090 | Addgene NGS Result
ACTATTGTCTTCTGCACGAAGTGGTTTAAACTATCAGTGTTTGACAGGATATATTGGCGGGTAAACCTAA
GAGAAAAGAGCGTTTATTAGAATAATCGGATATTTAAAAGGGCGTGAAAAGGTTTATCCGTTCGTCCATT
TGTATGTGCATGCCAACCACAGGGTTCCCCAGATCAGGCGCTGGCTGCTGAACCCCCAGCCGGAACTGAC
CCCACAAGGCCCTAGCGTTTGCAATGCACCAGGTCATCATTGACCCAGGCGTGTTCCACCAGGCCGCTGC
CTCGCAACTCTTCGCAGGCTTCGCCGACCTGCTCGCGCCACTTCTTCACGCGGGTGGAATCCGATCCGCA
CATGAGGCGGAAGGTTTCCAGCTTGAGCGGGTACGGCTCCCGGTGCGAGCTGAAATAGTCGAACATCCGT
CGGGCCGTCGGCGACAGCTTGCGGTACTTCTCCCATATGAATTTCGTGTAGTGGTCGCCAGCAAACAGCA
CGACGATTTCCTCGTCGATCAGGACCTGGCAACGGGACGTTTTCTTGCCACGGTCCAGGACGCGGAAGCG
GTGCAGCAGCGACACCGATTCCAGGTGCCCAACGCGGTCGGACGTGAAGCCCATCGCCGTCGCCTGTAGG
CGCGACAGGCATTCCTCGGCCTTCGTGTAATACCGGCCATTGATCGACCAGCCCAGGTCCTGGCAAAGCT
CGTAGAACGTGAAGGTGATCGGCTCGCCGATAGGGGTGCGCTTCGCGTACTCCAACACCTGCTGCCACAC
CAGTTCGTCATCGTCGGCCCGCAGCTCGACGCCGGTGTAGGTGATCTTCACGTCCTTGTTGACGTGGAAA
ATGACCTTGTTTTGCAGCGCCTCGCGCGGGATTTTCTTGTTGCGCGTGGTGAACAGGGCAGAGCGGGCCG
TGTCGTTTGGCATCGCTCGCATCGTGTCCGGCCACGGCGCAATATCGAACAAGGAAAGCTGCATTTCCTT
GATCTGCTGCTTCGTGTGTTTCAGCAACGCGGCCTGCTTGGCCTCGCTGACCTGTTTTGCCAGGTCCTCG
CCGGCGGTTTTTCGCTTCTTGGTCGTCATAGTTCCTCGCGTGTCGATGGTCATCGACTTCGCCAAACCTG
CCGCCTCCTGTTCAAGACGACGCGAACGCTCCACGGCGGCCGATGGCGCGGGCAGGGCAGGGGGAGCCAG
TTGCACGCTGTCGCGCTCGATCTTGGCCGTAGCTTGCTGGACCATCGAGCCGACGGACTGGAAGGTTTCG
CGGGGCGCACGCATGACGGTGCGGCTTGCGATGGTTTCGGCATCCTCGGCGGAAAACCCCGCGTCGATCA
GTTCTTGCCTGTATGCCTTCCGGTCAAACGTCCGATTCATTCACCCTCCTTGCGGGATTGCCCCGACTCA
CGCCGGGGCAATGTGCCCTTATTCCTGATTTGACCCGCCTGGTGCCTTGGTGTCCAGATAATCCACCTTA
TCGGCAATGAAGTCGGTCCCGTAGACCGTCTGGCCGTCCTTCTCGTACTTGGTATTCCGAATCTTGCCCT
GCACGAATACCAGCGACCCCTTGCCCAAATACTTGCCGTGGGCCTCGGCCTGAGAGCCAAAACACTTGAT
GCGGAAGAAGTCGGTGCGCTCCTGCTTGTCGCCGGCATCGTTGCGCCACATCTAGGATCTGCCAGGAACC
GTAAAAAGGCCGCGTTGCTGGCGTTTTTCCATAGGCTCCGCCCCCCTGACGAGCATCACAAAAATCGACG
CTCAAGTCAGAGGTGGCGAAACCCGACAGGACTATAAAGATACCAGGCGTTTCCCCCTGGAAGCTCCCTC
GTGCGCTCTCCTGTTCCGACCCTGCCGCTTACCGGATACCTGTCCGCCTTTCTCCCTTCGGGAAGCGTGG
CGCTTTCTCATAGCTCACGCTGTAGGTATCTCAGTTCGGTGTAGGTCGTTCGCTCCAAGCTGGGCTGTGT
GCACGAACCCCCCGTTCAGCCCGACCGCTGCGCCTTATCCGGTAACTATCGTCTTGAGTCCAACCCGGTA
AGACACGACTTATCGCCACTGGCAGCAGCCACTGGTAACAGGATTAGCAGAGCGAGGTATGTAGGCGGTG
CTACAGAGTTCTTGAAGTGGTGGCCTAACTACGGCTACACTAGAAGAACAGTATTTGGTATCTGCGCTCT
GCTGAAGCCAGTTACCTTCGGAAAAAGAGTTGGTAGCTCTTGATCCGGCAAACAAACCACCGCTGGTAGC
GGTGGTTTTTTTGTTTGCAAGCAGCAGATTACGCGCAGAAAAAAAGGATCTCAAGAAGATCCTTTGATCT
TTTCTACGGGGTCTGACGCTCAGTGGAACGAAAACTCACGTTAAGGGATTTTGGTCATGAGATTATCAAA
AAGGATCTTCACCTAGATCCTTTTAAATTAAAAATGAAGTTTTAAATCAATCTAAAGTATATATGAGTAA
ACTTGGTCTGACAGTTACCAATGCTTAATCAGTGAGGCACCTATCTCAGCGATCTGTCTATTTCGTTCAT
CCATAGTTGCCTGACTCCCCGTCGTGTAGATAACTACGATACGGGAGGGCTTACCATCTGGCCCCAGTGC
TGCAATGATACCGCGAGAACCACGCTCACCGGCTCCAGATTTATCAGCAATAAACCAGCCAGCCGGAAGG
GCCGAGCGCAGAAGTGGTCCTGCAACTTTATCCGCCTCCATCCAGTCTATTAATTGTTGCCGGGAAGCTA
GAGTAAGTAGTTCGCCAGTTAATAGTTTGCGCAACGTTGTTGCCATTGCTACAGGCATCGTGGTGTCACG
CTCGTCGTTTGGTATGGCTTCATTCAGCTCCGGTTCCCAACGATCAAGGCGAGTTACATGATCCCCCATG
TTGTGCAAAAAAGCGGTTAGCTCCTTCGGTCCTCCGATCGTTGTCAGAAGTAAGTTGGCCGCAGTGTTAT
CACTCATGGTTATGGCAGCACTGCATAATTCTCTTACTGTCATGCCATCCGTAAGATGCTTTTCTGTGAC
TGGTGAGTACTCAACCAAGTCATTCTGAGAATAGTGTATGCGGCGACCGAGTTGCTCTTGCCCGGCGTCA
ATACGGGATAATACCGCGCCACATAGCAGAACTTTAAAAGTGCTCATCATTGGAAAACGTTCTTCGGGGC
GAAAACTCTCAAGGATCTTACCGCTGTTGAGATCCAGTTCGATGTAACCCACTCGTGCACCCAACTGATC
TTCAGCATCTTTTACTTTCACCAGCGTTTCTGGGTGAGCAAAAACAGGAAGGCAAAATGCCGCAAAAAAG
GGAATAAGGGCGACACGGAAATGTTGAATACTCATACTCTTCCTTTTTCAATATTATTGAAGCATTTATC
AAGGTTATTGTCTCATGAGCGGATACATATTTGAATGTATTTAGAAAAATAAACAAATAGGGGTTCCGCG
CACGAATTGGCCAGCGCTGCCATTTTTGGGGTGAGGCCGTTCGCGGCCGAGGGGCGCAGCCCCTGGGGGG
ATGGGAGGCCCGCGTTAGCGGGCCGGGAGGGTTCGAGAAGGGGGGGCACCCCCCTTCGGCGTGCGCGGTC
ACGCGCACAGGGCGCAGCCCTGGTTAAAAACAAGGTTTATAAATATTGGTTTAAAAGCAGGTTAAAAGAC
AGGTTAGCGGTGGCCGAAAAACGGGCGGAAACCCTTGCAAATGCTGGATTTTCTGCCTGTGGACAGCCCC
TCAAATGTCAATAGGTGCGCCCCTCATCTGTCAGCACTCTGCCCCTCAAGTGTCAAGGATCGCGCCCCTC
ATCTGTCAGTAGTCGCGCCCCTCAAGTGTCAATACCGCAGGGCACTTATCCCCAGGCTTGTCCACATCAT
CTGTGGGAAACTCGCGTAAAATCAGGCGTTTTCGCCGATTTGCGAGGCTGGCCAGCTCCACGTCGCCGGC
CGAAATCGAGCCTGCCCCTCATCTGTCAACGCCGCGCCGGGTGAGTCGGCCCCTCAAGTGTCAACGTCCG
CCCCTCATCTGTCAGTGAGGGCCAAGTTTTCCGCGAGGTATCCACAACGCCGGCGGCCGCGGTGTCTCGC
ACACGGCTTCGACGGCGTTTCTGGCGCGTTTGCAGGGCCATAGACGGCCGCCAGCCCAGCGGCGAGGGCA
ACCAGCCCGGTGAGCGTCGCAAAGGAGATCCTGATCTGACTGATGGGCTGCCTGTATCGAGTGGTGATTT
TGTGCCGAGCTGCCGGTCGGGGAGCTGTTGGCTGGCTGGTGGCAGGATATATTGTGGTGTAAACAAATTG
ACGCTTAGACAACTTAATAACACATTGCGGACGTTTTTAATGTACTGGGGTGGATGCAGTGGGCCCCACT
CTGTGAAGACAAGCAAGAATTCAAGCTTGGAGGTCAACATGGTGGAGCACGACACTCTGGTCTACTCCAA
AAATGTCAAAGATACAGTCTCAGAAGATCAAAGGGCTATTGAGACTTTTCAACAAAGGATAATTTCGGGA
AACCTCCTCGGATTCCATTGCCCAGCTATCTGTCACTTCATCGAAAGGACAGTAGAAAAGGAAGGTGGCT
CCTACAAATGCCATCATTGCGATAAAGGAAAGGCTATCATTCAAGATCTCTCTGCCGACAGTGGTCCCAA
AGATGGACCCCCACCCACGAGGAGCATCGTGGAAAAAGAAGAGGTTCCAACCACGTCTACAAAGCAAGTG
GATTGATGTGATAACATGGTGGAGCACGACACTCTGGTCTACTCCAAAAATGTCAAAGATACAGTCTCAG
AAGATCAAAGGGCTATTGAGACTTTTCAACAAAGGATAATTTCGGGAAACCTCCTCGGATTCCATTGCCC
AGCTATCTGTCACTTCATCGAAAGGACAGTAGAAAAGGAAGGTGGCTCCTACAAATGCCATCATTGCGAT
AAAGGAAAGGCTATCATTCAAGATCTCTCTGCCGACAGTGGTCCCAAAGATGGACCCCCACCCACGAGGA
GCATCGTGGAAAAAGAAGAGGTTCCAACCACGTCTACAAAGCAAGTGGATTGATGTGACATCTCCACTGA
CGTAAGGGATGACGCACAATCCCACTATCCTTCGCAAGACCCTTCCTCTATATAAGGAAGTTCATTTCAT
TTGGAGAGGACACGCTCGAGTATAAGAGCTCATTTTTACAACAATTACCAACAACAACAAACAACAAACA
ACATTACAATTACATTTACAATTATCGATACAATGGCCCCAAAGAAGAAGCGGAAGGTCGGTATCCACGG
AGTCCCAGCAGCCAAGCGGAACTACATCCTGGGCCTGGACATCGGCATCACCAGCGTGGGCTACGGCATC
ATCGACTACGAGACACGGGACGTGATCGATGCCGGCGTGCGGCTGTTCAAAGAGGCCAACGTGGAAAACA
ACGAGGGCAGGCGGAGCAAGAGAGGCGCCAGAAGGCTGAAGCGGCGGAGGCGGCATAGAATCCAGAGAGT
GAAGAAGCTGCTGTTCGACTACAACCTGCTGACCGACCACAGCGAGCTGAGCGGCATCAACCCCTACGAG
GCCAGAGTGAAGGGCCTGAGCCAGAAGCTGAGCGAGGAAGAGTTCTCTGCCGCCCTGCTGCACCTGGCCA
AGAGAAGAGGCGTGCACAACGTGAACGAGGTGGAAGAGGACACCGGCAACGAGCTGTCCACCAAAGAGCA
GATCAGCCGGAACAGCAAGGCCCTGGAAGAGAAATACGTGGCCGAACTGCAGCTGGAACGGCTGAAGAAA
GACGGCGAAGTGCGGGGCAGCATCAACAGATTCAAGACCAGCGACTACGTGAAAGAAGCCAAACAGCTGC
TGAAGGTGCAGAAGGCCTACCACCAGCTGGACCAGAGCTTCATCGACACCTACATCGACCTGCTGGAAAC
CCGGCGGACCTACTATGAGGGACCTGGCGAGGGCAGCCCCTTCGGCTGGAAGGACATCAAAGAATGGTAC
GAGATGCTGATGGGCCACTGCACCTACTTCCCCGAGGAACTGCGGAGCGTGAAGTACGCCTACAACGCCG
ACCTGTACAACGCCCTGAACGACCTGAACAATCTCGTGATCACCAGGGACGAGAACGAGAAGCTGGAATA
TTACGAGAAGTTCCAGATCATCGAGAACGTGTTCAAGCAGAAGAAGAAGCCCACCCTGAAGCAGATCGCC
AAAGAAATCCTCGTGAACGAAGAGGATATTAAGGGCTACAGAGTGACCAGCACCGGCAAGCCCGAGTTCA
CCAACCTGAAGGTGTACCACGACATCAAGGACATTACCGCCCGGAAAGAGATTATTGAGAACGCCGAGCT
GCTGGATCAGATTGCCAAGATCCTGACCATCTACCAGAGCAGCGAGGACATCCAGGAAGAACTGACCAAT
CTGAACTCCGAGCTGACCCAGGAAGAGATCGAGCAGATCTCTAATCTGAAGGGCTATACCGGCACCCACA
ACCTGAGCCTGAAGGCCATCAACCTGATCCTGGACGAGCTGTGGCACACCAACGACAACCAGATCGCTAT
CTTCAACCGGCTGAAGCTGGTGCCCAAGAAGGTGGACCTGTCCCAGCAGAAAGAGATCCCCACCACCCTG
GTGGACGACTTCATCCTGAGCCCCGTCGTGAAGAGAAGCTTCATCCAGAGCATCAAAGTGATCAACGCCA
TCATCAAGAAGTACGGCCTGCCCAACGACATCATTATCGAGCTGGCCCGCGAGAAGAACTCCAAGGACGC
CCAGAAAATGATCAACGAGATGCAGAAGCGGAACGCGAAAACCAACGAGCGGATCGAGGAAATCATCCGG
ACCACCGGCAAAGAGAACGCCAAGTACCTGATCGAGAAGATCAAGCTGCACGACATGCAGGAAGGCAAGT
GCCTGTACAGCCTGGAAGCCATCCCTCTGGAAGATCTGCTGAACAACCCCTTCAACTATGAGGTGGACCA
CATCATCCCCAGAAGCGTGTCCTTCGACAACAGCTTCAACAACAAGGTGCTCGTGAAGCAGGAAGAAAAC
AGCAAGAAGGGCAACCGGACCCCATTCCAGTACCTGAGCAGCAGCGACAGCAAGATCAGCTACGAAACCT
TCAAGAAGCACATCCTGAATCTGGCCAAGGGCAAGGGCAGAATCAGCAAGACCAAGAAAGAGTATCTGCT
GGAAGAACGGGACATCAACAGGTTCTCCGTGCAGAAAGACTTCATCAACCGGAACCTGGTGGATACCAGA
TACGCCACCGCACGTCTGATGAACCTGCTGCGGAGCTACTTCAGAGTGAACAACCTGGACGTGAAAGTGA
AGTCCATCAATGGCGGCTTCACCAGCTTTCTGCGGCGGAAGTGGAAGTTTAAGAAAGAGCGGAACAAGGG
GTACAAGCACCACGCCGAGGACGCCCTGATCATTGCCAACGCCGATTTCATCTTCAAAGAGTGGAAGAAA
CTGGACAAGGCCAAAAAAGTGATGGAAAACCAGATGTTCGAGGAAAAGCAGGCCGAGAGCATGCCCGAGA
TCGAAACCGAGCAGGAGTACAAAGAGATCTTCATCACCCCCCACCAGATCAAGCACATTAAGGACTTCAA
GGACTACAAGTACAGCCACCGGGTGGACAAGAAGCCTAATAGAGAGCTGATTAACGACACCCTGTACTCC
ACCCGGAAGGACGACAAGGGCAACACCCTGATCGTGAACAATCTGAACGGCCTGTACGACAAGGACAATG
ACAAGCTGAAAAAGCTGATCAACAAGAGCCCCGAAAAGCTGCTGATGTACCACCACGACCCCCAGACCTA
CCAGAAACTGAAGCTGATTATGGAACAGTACGGCGACGAGAAGAATCCCCTGTACAAGTACTACGAGGAA
ACCGGGAACTACCTGACCAAGTACTCCAAAAAGGACAACGGCCCCGTGATCAAGAAGATTAAGTATTACG
GCAACAAACTGAACGCCCATCTGGACATCACCGACGACTACCCCAACAGCAGAAACAAGGTCGTGAAGCT
GTCCCTGAAGCCCTACAGATTCGACGTGTACCTGGACAATGGCGTGTACAAGTTCGTGACCGTGAAGAAT
CTGGATGTGATCAAAAAAGAAAACTACTACGAAGTGAATAGCAAGTGCTATGAGGAAGCTAAGAAGCTGA
AGAAGATCAGCAACCAGGCCGAGTTTATCGCCTCCTTCTACAACAACGATCTGATCAAGATCAACGGCGA
GCTGTATAGAGTGATCGGCGTGAACAACGACCTGCTGAACCGGATCGAAGTGAACATGATCGACATCACC
TACCGCGAGTACCTGGAAAACATGAACGACAAGAGGCCCCCCAGGATCATTAAGACAATCGCCTCCAAGA
CCCAGAGCATTAAGAAGTACAGCACAGACATTCTGGGCAACCTGTATGAAGTGAAATCTAAGAAGCACCC
TCAGATCATCAAAAAGGGCAAAAGGCCGGCGGCCACGAAAAAGGCCGGCCAGGCAAAAAAGAAAAAGGGA
TCCTACCCATACGATGTTCCAGATTACGCTTACCCATACGATGTTCCAGATTACGCTTACCCATACGATG
TTCCAGATTACGCTGGTTCGATGGTGAGCAAGGGCGAGGAGCTGTTCACCGGGGTGGTGCCCATCCTGGT
CGAGCTGGACGGCGACGTAAACGGCCACAAGTTCAGCGTGTCCGGCGAGGGCGAGGGCGATGCCACCTAC
GGCAAGCTGACCCTGAAGTTCATCTGCACCACCGGCAAGCTGCCCGTGCCCTGGCCCACCCTCGTGACCA
CCTTCGGCTACGGCCTGCAGTGCTTCGCCCGCTACCCCGACCACATGAAGCAGCACGACTTCTTCAAGTC
CGCCATGCCCGAAGGCTACGTCCAGGAGCGCACCATCTTCTTCAAGGACGACGGCAACTACAAGACCCGC
GCCGAGGTGAAGTTCGAGGGCGACACCCTGGTGAACCGCATCGAGCTGAAGGGCATCGACTTCAAGGAGG
ACGGCAACATCCTGGGGCACAAGCTGGAGTACAACTACAACAGCCACAACGTCTATATCATGGCCGACAA
GCAGAAGAACGGCATCAAGGTGAACTTCAAGATCCGCCACAACATCGAGGACGGCAGCGTGCAGCTCGCC
GACCACTACCAGCAGAACACCCCCATCGGCGACGGCCCCGTGCTGCTGCCCGACAACCACTACCTGAGCT
ACCAGTCCGCCCTGAGCAAAGACCCCAACGAGAAGCGCGATCACATGGTCCTGCTGGAGTTCGTGACCGC
CGCCGGGATCACTCTCGGCATGGACGAGCTGTACAAGTGAGCTTGTCAAGCAGATCGTTCAAACATTTGG
CAATAAAGTTTCTTAAGATTGAATCCTGTTGCCGGTCTTGCGATGATTATCATATAATTTCTGTTGAATT
ACGTTAAGCATGTAATAATTAACATGTAATGCATGACGTTATTTATGAGATGGGTTTTTATGATTAGAGT
CCCGCAATTATACATTTAATACGCGATAGAAAACAAAATATAGCGCGCAAACTAGGATAAATTATCGCGC
GCGGTGTCATCTATGTTACTAGATCGACGCT
